>Addgene plasmid #63259 | pFusX1-41 | depositor partial sequence | sequence record 105036 | pFusX1_GGA
AGTCTTAAGCGTCTCCCCCTGAACCTGACCCCGGACCAAGTGGTGGCTATCGCCAGCAACAATGGCGGCA
AGCAAGCGCTCGAAACGGTGCAGCGGCTGTTGCCGGTGCTGTGCCAGGACCATGGCCTGACCCCGGACCA
AGTGGTGGCTATCGCCAGCAACAATGGCGGCAAGCAAGCGCTCGAAACGGTGCAGCGGCTGTTGCCGGTG
CTGTGCCAGGACCATGGCCTGACCCCGGACCAAGTGGTGGCTATCGCCAGCAACATTGGCGGCAAGCAAG
CGCTCGAAACGGTGCAGCGGCTGTTGCCGGTGCTGTGCCAGGACCATGGCCTGACGAGACGTC
