>Addgene plasmid #63259 | pFusX1-41 | depositor partial sequence | sequence record 105037 | FusX1
CGTCTCCCCCTGACCCCGGACCAAGTGGTGGCTATCGAGACCGGCGCCGCTACGGGCGCGTCCCATTCGC
CATTCAGGCTGCGCAACTGTTGGGAAGGGCGATCGGTGCGGGCTCTTCGCTATTACGCCAGCTGGCGAAA
GGGGGATGTGCTGCAAGGCGATTAAGTTGGGAACGCCAGGGTTTTCCCAGTCACGACGTTGTAAAACGAC
GGCCAGTGAGCGCGCGTAATCGACTCACTATAGGGCGAATTGGGTACCGGGCCCCCCCTCGAGGTCCTCC
AGCTTTTGTTCCCTTTAGTGAGGGTTAATTGCGCGCTTGGCGTAATCATGGTCATAGCTGTTTCCTGTGT
GAAATTGTTATCCGCTCACAATTCCACACAACATACGAGCCGGAAGCATAAAGTGTAAAGCCTGGGGTGC
CTAATGAGTGAGCTAACTCACATTAATTGCGTTGCGCTCACTGCCCGCTTTCCACCGGTGGTCTCTGGCG
GCAAGCAAGCGCTCGAAACGGTGCAGCGGCTGTTGCCGGTGCTGTGCCAGGACCATGGCCTGACGAGACG
TCTAGACCAGCCAGGACAGAAATGCCTCGACTTCGCTGCTACCCAAGGTTGCCGGGTGACGCACACCGTG
GAAACGGATGAAGGCACGAACCCAGTGGACATAAGCCTGTTCGGTTCGTAAGCTGTAATGCAAGTAGCGT
ATGCGCTCACGCAACTGGTCCAGAACCTTGACCGAACGCAGCGGTGGTAACGGCGCAGTGGCGGTTTTCA
TGGCTTGTTATGACTGTTTTTTTGGGGTACAGTCTATGCCTCGGGCATCCAAGCAGCAAGCGCGTTACGC
CGTGGGTCGATGTTTGATGTTATGGAGCAGCAACGATGTTACGCAGCAGGGCAGTCGCCCTAAAACAAAG
TTAAACATTATGAGGGAAGCGGTGATCGCCGAAGTATCGACTCAACTATCAGAGGTAGTTGGCGTCATCG
AGCGCCATCTCGAACCGACGTTGCTGGCCGTACATTTGTACGGCTCCGCAGTGGATGGCGGCCTGAAGCC
ACACAGTGATATTGATTTGCTGGTTACGGTGACCGTAAGGCTTGATGAAACAACGCGGCGAGCTTTGATC
AACGACCTTTTGGAAACTTCGGCTTCCCCTGGAGAGAGCGAGATTCTCCGCGCTGTAGAAGTCACCATTG
TTGTGCACGACGACATCATTCCGTGGCGTTATCCAGCTAAGCGCGAACTGCAATTTGGAGAATGGCAGCG
CAATGACATTCTTGCAGGTATCTTCGAGCCAGCCACGATCGACATTGATCTGGCTATCTTGCTGACAAAA
GCAAGAGAACATAGCGTTGCCTTGGTAGGTCCAGCGGCGGAGGAACTCTTTGATCCGGTTCCTGAACAGG
ATCTATTTGAGGCGCTAAATGAAACCTTAACGCTATGGAACTCGCCGCCCGACTGGGCTGGCGATGAGCG
AAATGTAGTGCTTACGTTGTCCCGCATTTGGTACAGCGCAGTAACCGGCAAAATCGCGCCGAAGGATGTC
GCTGCCGACTGGGCAATGGAGCGCCTGCCGGCCCAGTATCAGCCCGTCATACTTGAAGCTAGACAGGCTT
ATCTTGGACAAGAAGAAGATCGCTTGGCCTCGCGCGCAGATCAGTTGGAAGAATTTGTCCACTACGTGAA
AGGCGAGATCACCAAGGTAGTCGGCAAATAACCCTCGAGCCACCCATGACCAAAATCCCTTAACGTGAGT
TACGCGTCGTTCCACTGAGCGTCAGACCCCGTAGAAAAGATCAAAGGATCTTCTTGAGATCCTTTTTTTC
TGCGCGTAATCTGCTGCTTGCAAACAAAAAAACCACCGCTACCAGCGGTGGTTTGTTTGCCGGATCAAGA
GCTACCAACTCTTTTTCCGAAGGTAACTGGCTTCAGCAGAGCGCAGATACCAAATACTGTCCTTCTAGTG
TAGCCGTAGTTAGGCCACCACTTCAAGAACTCTGTAGCACCGCCTACATACCTCGCTCTGCTAATCCTGT
TACCAGTGGCTGCTGCCAGTGGCGATAAGTCGTGTCTTACCGGGTTGGACTCAAGACGATAGTTACCGGA
TAAGGCGCAGCGGTCGGGCTGAACGGGGGGTTCGTGCACACAGCCCAGCTTGGAGCGAACGACCTACACC
GAACTGAGATACCTACAGCGTGAGCATTGAGAAAGCGCCACGCTTCCCGAAGGGAGAAAGGCGGACAGGT
ATCCGGTAAGCGGCAGGGTCGGAACAGGAGAGCGCACGAGGGAGCTTCCAGGGGGAAACGCCTGGTATCT
TTATAGTCCTGTCGGGTTTCGCCACCTCTGACTTGAGCGTCGATTTTTGTGATGCTCGTCAGGGGGGCGG
AGCCTATGGAAAAACGCCAGCAACGCGGCCTTTTTACGGTTCCTGGCCTTTTGCTGGCCTTTTGCTCACA
TGTTCTTTCCTGCGTTATCCCCTGATTCTGTGGATAACCGTATTACCGCCTTTGAGTGAGCTGATACCGC
TCGCCGCAGCCGAACGACCGAGCGCAGCGAGTCAGTGAGCGAGGAAGCGGAAGAGCGCCCAATACGCAAA
CCGCCTCTCCCCGCGCGTTGGCCGATTCATTAATGCAGCTGGCACGACAGGTTTCCCGACTGGAAAGCGG
GCAGTGAGCGCAACGCAATTAATACGCGTACCGCTAGCCAGGAAGAGTTTGTAGAAACGCAAAAAGGCCA
TCCGTCAGGATGGCCTTCTGCTTAGTTTGATGCCTGGCAGTTTATGGCGGGCGTCCTGCCCGCCACCCTC
CGGGCCGTTGCTTCACAACGTTCAAATCCGCTCCCGGCGGATTTGTCCTACTCAGGAGAGCGTTCACCGA
CAAACAACAGATAAAACGAAAGGCCCAGTCTTCCGACTGAGCCTTTCGTTTTATTTGATGCCTGGCAGTT
CCCTACTCTCGCGTTAACGCTAGCATGGATGTTTTCCCAGTCACGACGTTGTAAAACGACGGCCAGTCTT
AAG
