>Addgene plasmid #63259 | pFusX1-41 | addgene partial sequence | sequence record 111094 | pCR8_R1 5'-cgaaccgaacaggcttatgt-3'
CGTCACCCGGCAACCTTGGGTAGCAGCGAAGTCGAGGCATTTCTGTCCTGGCTGGTCTAGACGTCTCGTC
AGGCCATGGTCCTGGCACAGCACCGGCAACAGCCGCTGCACCGTTTCGAGCGCTTGCTTGCCGCCAATGT
TGCTGGCGATAGCCACCACTTGGTCCGGGGTCAGGCCATGGTCCTGGCACAGCACCGGCAACAGCCGCTG
CACCGTTTCGAGCGCTTGCTTGCCGCCATTGTTGCTGGCGATAGCCACCACTTGGTCCGGGGTCAGGCCA
TGGTCCTGGCACAGCACCGGCAACAGCCGCTGCACCGTTTCGAGCGCTTGCTTGCCGCCATTGTTGCTGG
CGATAGCCACCACTTGGTCCGGGGTCAGGTTCAGGGGGAGACGCTTAAGACTGGCCGTCGTTTTACAACG
TCGTGACTGGGAAAACATCCATGCTAGCGTTAACGCGAGAGTAGGGAACTGCCAGGCATCAAATAAAACG
AAAGGCTCAGTCGGAAGACTGGGCCTTTCGTTTTATCTGTTGTTTGTCGGTGAACGCTCTCCTGAGTAGG
ACAAATCCGCCGGGAGCGGATTTGAACGTTGTGAAGCAACGGCCCGGAGGG
