[The description below was written by a language model from this plasmid's Addgene catalogue record.]
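Description:
pFusX1-41 is a bacterial library plasmid from the FusX TALE assembly system, a kit designed for rapid one-step construction of custom TAL effector arrays. It is built on the FusX1 backbone (about 3.0 kb without insert), is maintained at high copy number in standard E. coli cloning strains, and is selected with spectinomycin. The record does not include a feature table, so the origin of replication and other backbone elements are not specified. The sequencing primers listed are named for pCR8, but the record itself does not describe how the backbone was derived.

The insert is a synthetic, pre-assembled trimer of TALE repeats carrying the repeat variable diresidues NN, NN and NI, also labelled X1_GGA. Under the standard TALE code, NN repeats are used to recognise guanine and NI recognises adenine, so this module specifies the triplet GGA. As an "X1" member of the library, it supplies RVD positions 1–3, the first three repeats of the DNA-binding array. The trimer was cloned using BsaI sites at both ends, and these were destroyed during cloning.

In use, this plasmid is chosen when the first three bases of the intended target are GGA. It is then combined with corresponding trimer plasmids covering later repeat positions to build a full-length array for a TALEN or other TALE fusion. The plasmid has no stated promoter or expression function of its own and serves purely as an assembly intermediate for genome-editing reagents. The record does not give details of the downstream assembly enzymes or receiver vectors.
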