Addgene plasmid #63259: pFusX1-41
Purpose: Encodes RVD positions 1-3 in TALEN assembly
Depositing lab: Stephen Ekker. Depositing organization: Mayo Foundation for Medical Education and Research. Publication: FusX: A rapid one-step TALE assembly system for genome science. Ma AC, McNulty MS, Tanya PL, Jarryd CM, Martinez-Galvez G, Argue DP, Lee HB, Urban MD, Bullard CE, Blackburn PR, Man TK, Clark KJ, Ekker SC. Hum Gene Ther. 2016 Jun;27(6):451-63. doi: 10.1089/hum.2015.172 PubMed 26854857.
Backbone
  Vector backbone: FusX1
  Backbone size w/o insert (bp): 3013
  Vector type: TALEN
Growth in bacteria
  Bacterial resistance: Spectinomycin, 50 μg/mL
  Growth temperature: 37°C
  Growth strain: DH5alpha
  Copy number: High Copy
Gene/Insert
  Gene/Insert name: NN NN NI (alt name: X1_GGA)
  Species: Synthetic
  Mutation: none
  Cloning method: Restriction Enzyme; 5′ cloning site BsaI (destroyed during cloning); 3′ cloning site BsaI (destroyed during cloning)
  Sequencing primers: 5′ pCR8_F1; 3′ pCR8_R1
Terms and licenses: Academic/Nonprofit Terms; Industry Terms: Not Available to Industry
How to cite: pFusX1-41 was a gift from Stephen Ekker (Addgene plasmid # 63259 ; http://n2t.net/addgene:63259 ; RRID:Addgene_63259)
